>Addgene plasmid #157740 | pT7-pelB | addgene full sequence | sequence record 334002 | Addgene NGS Result
TGGCGAATGGG
[124 nt withheld, positions 12-135]
C
[91 nt withheld, positions 137-227]
A
[49 nt withheld, positions 229-277]
CCTTTGACGTTGGAGTCCACGTTCTTT
[37 nt withheld, positions 305-341]
ACCCTATCTCGGTCTATTCTTTTGATTTATAAGGGATTTTGCCGATTTCGGCCTATTGGTTAAAAAATGA
GCTGATTTAACAAAAATTTAACGCGAATTTTAACAAAATATTAACGCTTACAATTTAGGTGGCACTTTTC
GGGGAAATGTGCGCGGAACCCCTATTTGTTTATTTTTCTAAATACATTCAAATATGTATCCGCTCATGAG
ACAATAACCCTGATAAATGCTTCAATAATATTGAAAAAGGAAGAGTATGAGTATTCAACATTTCCGTGTC
GCCCTTATTCCCTTTTTTGCGGCATTTTGCCTTCCTGTTTTTGCTCACCCAGAAACGCTGGTGAAAGTAA
AAGATGCTGAAGATCAGTTGGGTGCACGAGTGGGTTACATCGAACTGGATCTCAACAGCGGTAAGATCCT
TGAGAGTTTTCGCCCCGAAGAACGTTTTCCAATGATGAGCACTTTTAAAGTTCTGCTATGTGGCGCGGTA
TTATCCCGTATTGACGCCGGGCAAGAGCAACTCGGTCGCCGCATACACTATTCTCAGAATGACTTGGTTG
AGTACTCACCAGTCACAGAAAAGCATCTTACGGATGGCATGACAGTAAGAGAATTATGCAGTGCTGCCAT
AACCATGAGTGATAACACTGCGGCCAACTTACTTCTGACAACGATCGGAGGACCGAAGGAGCTAACCGCT
TTTTTGCACAACATGGGGGATCATGTAACTCGCCTTGATCGTTGGGAACCGGAGCTGAATGAAGCCATAC
CAAACGACGAGCGTGACACCACGATGCCTGCAGCAATGGCAACAACGTTGCGCAAACTATTAACTGGCGA
ACTACTTACTCTAGCTTCCCGGCAACAATTAATAGACTGGATGGAGGCGGATAAAGTTGCAGGACCACTT
CTGCGCTCGGCCCTTCCGGCTGGCTGGTTTATTGCTGATAAATCTGGAGCCGGTGAGCGTGGGTCTCGCG
GTATCATTGCAGCACTGGGGCCAGATGGTAAGCCCTCCCGTATCGTAGTTATCTACACGACGGGGAGTCA
GGCAACTATGGATGAACGAAATAGACAGATCGCTGAGATAGGTGCCTCACTGATTAAGCATTGGTAACTG
TCAGACCAAGTTTACTCATATATACTTTAGATTGATTTAAAACTTCATTTTTAATTTAAAAGGATCTAGG
TGAAGATCCTTTTTGATAATCTCATGACCAAAATCCCTTAACGTGAGTTTTCGTTCCACTGAGCGTCAGA
CCCCGTAGAAAAGATCAAAGGATCTTCTTGAGATCCTTTTTTTCTGCGCGTAATCTGCTGCTTGCAAACA
AAAAAACCACCGCTACCAGCGGTGGTTTGTTTGCCGGATCAAGAGCTACCAACTCTTTTTCCGAAGGTAA
CTGGCTTCAGCAGAGCGCAGATACCAAATACTGTCCTTCTAGTGTAGCCGTAGTTAGGCCACCACTTCAA
GAACTCTGTAGCACCGCCTACATACCTCGCTCTGCTAATCCTGTTACCAGTGGCTGCTGCCAGTGGCGAT
AAGTCGTGTCTTACCGGGTTGGACTCAAGACGATAGTTACCGGATAAGGCGCAGCGGTCGGGCTGAACGG
GGGGTTCGTGCACACAGCCCAGCTTGGAGCGAACGACCTACACCGAACTGAGATACCTACAGCGTGAGCT
ATGAGAAAGCGCCACGCTTCCCGAAGGGAGAAAGGCGGACAGGTATCCGGTAAGCGGCAGGGTCGGAACA
GGAGAGCGCACGAGGGAGCTTCCAGGGGGAAACGCCTGGTATCTTTATAGTCCTGTCGGGTTTCGCCACC
TCTGACTTGAGCGTCGATTTTTGTGATGCTCGTCAGGGGGGCGGAGCCTATGGAAAAACGCCAGCAACGC
GGCCTTTTTACGGTTCCTGGCCTTTTGCTGGCCTTTTGCTCACATGTTCTTTCCTGCGTTATCCCCTGAT
TCTGTGGATAACCGTATTACCGCCTTTGAGTGAGCTGATACCGCTCGCCGCAGCCGAACGACCGAGCGCA
GCGAGTCAGTGAGCGAGGAAGCGGAAGAGCGCCTGATGCGGTATTTTCTCCTTACGCATCTGTGCGGTAT
TTCACACCGCAATGGTGCACTCTCAGTACAATCTGCTCTGATGCCGCATAGTTAAGCCAGTATACACTCC
GCTATCGCTACGTGACTGGGTCATGGCTGCGCCCCGACACCCGCCAACACCCGCTGACGCGCCCTGACGG
GCTTGTCTGCTCCCGGCATCCGCTTACAGACAAGCTGTGACCGTCTCCGGGAGCTGCATGTGTCAGAGGT
TTTCACCGTCATCACCGAAACGCGCGAGGCAGCTGCGGTAAAGCTCATCAGCGTGGTCGTGAAGCGATTC
ACAGATGTCTGCCTGTTCATCCGCGTCCAGCTCGTTGAGTTTCTCCAGAAGCGTTAATGTCTGGCTTCTG
ATAAAGCGGGCCATGTTAAGGGCGGTTTTTTCCTGTTTGGTCACTGATGCCTCCGTGTAAGGGGGATTTC
TGTTCATGGGGGTAATGATACCGATGAAACGAGAGAGGATGCTCACGATACGGGTTACTGATGATGAACA
TGCCCGGTTACTGGAACGTTGTGAGGGTAAACAACTGGCGGTATGGATGCGGCGGGACCAGAGAAAAATC
ACTCAGGGTCAATGCCAGCGCTTCGTTAATACAGATGTAGGTGTTCCACAGGGTAGCCAGCAGCATCCTG
CGATGCAGATCCGGAACATAATGGTGCAGGGCGCTGACTTCCGCGTTTCCAGACTTTACGAAACACGGAA
ACCGAAGACCATTCATGTTGTTGCTCAGGTCGCAGACGTTTTGCAGCAGCAGTCGCTTCACGTTCGCTCG
CGTATCGGTGATTCATTCTGCTAACCAGTAAGGCAACCCCGCCAGCCTAGCCGGGTCCTCAACGACAGGA
GCACGATCATGCGCACCCGTGGCCAGGACCCAACGCTGCCCGAGATCTCGATCCCGCGAAATTAATACGA
CTCACTATAGGGAGACCACAACGGTTTCCCTCTAGAAATAATTTTGTTTAACTTTAAGAAGGAGATATAC
ATATGAAATACCTGCTGCCGACCGCTGCTGCTGGTCTGCTGCTTCTCGCTGCCCAGCCGGCGATGGCCAG
ATCTGTCGCTCCTCATGTAGACACCGACACTGTGAACACCGCCATCCTGGGCGTTTCAAGGTCCGGCAAA
GGCGAGACAATCGTAGTGCCAATGATCGACAATCTGAGCCGCGCAAAGAACCAGTCTAGCATGGTCGTGA
ACGACCCCAAGGGCGAGCTCTACTCTGCCAGCAAGGAAACACTTGAGAAACGCGGATACGACGTGCAGGT
GCTGAACATCCTGGATCCCCTGCAGGGCATGAGTTACAACCCACTCCAGCTCGTGATCGACGCCTGGGTG
AACGGCGACGACCAGGAGGCTGCAAAGAGGGCAAACACACTGACTTTCTCACTGTACAACAACCCAAATG
CTGGCGACAACGCTTTCTTTAACACCAGCGCCCAGAATGCTATCAACGGAATCATCCTCGCTATGAGGAG
GCAGAAGCTTCTCGAGCACCACCACCACCACCACTGAGATCCGGCTGCTAACAAAGCCCGAAAGGAAGCT
GAGTTGGCTGCTGCCACCGCTGAGCAATAACTAGCATAACCCCTTGGGGCCTCTAAACGGGTCTTGAGGG
GTTTTTTGCTGAAAGGAGGAACTATATCCGGAT
Features (pLannotate 1.2.2; 13 found; start..end, strand, type, name):
     12..440     +  rep_origin     f1 ori (sequence partly withheld): f1 bacteriophage origin of replication; arrow indicates direction of (+) strand synthesis
    493..597     +  promoter       AmpR promoter: bla
    598..1458    +  CDS            AmpR: β-lactamase; bla; confers resistance to ampicillin, carbenicillin, and related antibiotics
   1629..2217    +  rep_origin     ori: high-copy-number ColE1/pMB1/pBR322/pUC origin of replication
   2403..2542    -  misc_feature   bom: basis of mobility region from pBR322
   2644..2835    -  CDS            rop: Rop protein, which maintains plasmids at low copy number; rop
   2852..3232    +  CDS            YPB1_ECOLX: Protein predicted: Swiss-Prot protein existence level 4. From Escherichia coli.
   3344..3362    +  promoter       T7 promoter: promoter for bacteriophage T7 RNA polymerase
   3394..3416    +  RBS            RBS: efficient ribosome binding site from bacteriophage T7 gene 10 (Olins and Rangwala, 1989)
   3424..3489    +  sig_peptide    pelB signal sequence: leader peptide for secretion; pelB (fragment)
   3928..3945    +  CDS            9xHis (fragment): 9xHis affinity tag
   3955..4004    +  CDS            SET1 (fragment): solubility-enhancement tag derived from T7 phage gene 10B
   4012..4059    +  terminator     T7 terminator: transcription terminator for bacteriophage T7 RNA polymerase
