[The description below was written by a language model from this plasmid's Addgene catalogue record and pLannotate feature annotations shown in this document.]
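Description:
pT7-pelB is an empty bacterial expression backbone derived from pET-20b, built for T7-driven production of proteins carrying an N-terminal PelB signal sequence in E. coli. It is propagated under ampicillin selection (AmpR/β-lactamase with its own promoter) and replicates from a ColE1/pBR322-type origin. The bom region and rop gene are also present, consistent with the low copy number listed in the catalogue. An f1 origin is included as well. The sequenced record is 4,084 nt, which is larger than the listed 3,658 bp backbone size. The removable stuffer described below appears to account for the difference.

The expression cassette runs from a T7 promoter through the T7 gene 10 ribosome binding site to the PelB leader, which carries a silent change at Leu14 relative to pET-20b. A 432-nucleotide removable segment follows, flanked by two BseRI sites, and after it come a His-tag coding region and the T7 terminator. Two annotations in the feature table, a "9xHis fragment" and a short "SET1 fragment", are automated matches; the first corresponds to the His6 tag.

BseRI cuts outside its non-palindromic recognition sequence, and the two sites are oriented so that digestion removes both of them along with the stuffer. A PCR product with short homology arms can then be inserted by ligation-independent, recombination-based cloning, directly abutting the end of the signal peptide. After signal peptidase cleaves the leader in vivo, the mature protein carries no extra vector-derived N-terminal residues, which is the stated advantage over pET-20b. Leaving out a stop codon in the insert appends a short linker and His6 tag at the C-terminus. PelB directs the product to the inner membrane, but whether the protein crosses it depends on the protein itself.
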