Addgene plasmid #157740: pT7-pelB
Purpose: (Empty Backbone) empty vector; N-terminal PelB signal sequence; potential C-terminal His6; T7 promoter; like pET-20b, but additionally avoids added residues in final protein since cloning uses BseRI restriction sites
Depositing lab: Debra Hansen. Depositing organization: Arizona State University.
Backbone
  Vector backbone: pET-20b
  Backbone manufacturer: EMD Millipore
  Backbone size (bp): 3658
  Modifications to backbone: silent mutation in Leu14 in PelB signal sequence, in comparison to pET-20b
  Vector type: Bacterial Expression
  Promoter: T7
  Tag / fusion protein: PelB signal sequence (N terminal on backbone); possible His6-tag (adds LEHHHHHH) if no stop codon is added to the cloned insert (C terminal on backbone)
Growth in bacteria
  Bacterial resistance: Ampicillin, 100 μg/mL
  Growth temperature: 37°C
  Growth strain: DH5alpha
  Copy number: Low Copy
Gene/Insert
  Cloning method: Ligation Independent Cloning
  Sequencing primers: 5′ TAATACGACTCACTATAGGG; 3′ GCTAGTTATTGCTCAGCGG
Terms and licenses: Academic/Nonprofit Terms; Industry Terms: Not Available to Industry
Depositor comments: Similar to pET-20b in that the vector encodes an N-terminal PelB signal sequence, but has the added advantage over pET-20b in leaving no added amino acid residues following in vivo cleavage of the PelB signal sequence by the cell’s signal peptidase. This advantage is made possible by cloning into the two BseRI restriction sites. Subcloning requires ligation-independent cloning and use of the two BseRI restriction sites that are present in this empty vector. The two BseRI sites span a removable 432 nucleotide sequence. Cloning into the BseRI-digested vector can be achieved using a ligation-independent system that is dependent on homologous recombination, such as the Takara In-Fusion HD Cloning Plus system, which requires simply designing the PCR-derived insert (containing the protein of interest) to contain 15 bp at each end that matches the 15 bp at each end of the linearized parent vector. In other words, add these 15 bp, CAGCCGGCGATGGCC, to the 5' end of the PCR FORWARD primer, and add these 15 bp, GTGGTGGTGCTCGAG, to the 5' end of the PCR REVERSE primer. The sequence of the added N-terminus is the PelB signal sequence: MKYLLPTAAAGLLLLAAQPAMA. The PelB signal sequence directs the protein of interest to the E. coli inner membrane. Whether the protein traverses the inner membrane is dependent on the protein of interest. A C-terminal His6-tag is possible: if no stop codon is included in the cloned insert, the sequence LEHHHHHH is added to the C-terminus. BseRI cuts 8-10 nucleotides outside of its own recognition sequence and is a non-palindromic site. The placement & orientation of the two BseRI sites eliminates all of the BseRI recognition sequence in the resulting subclone. To verify the PCR-generated insert sequence, use sequencing primers T7 (TAATACGACTCACTATAGGG), T7-Ter (GCTAGTTATTGCTCAGCGG).
How to cite: pT7-pelB was a gift from Debra Hansen (Addgene plasmid # 157740 ; http://n2t.net/addgene:157740 ; RRID:Addgene_157740)
